>Addgene plasmid #141733 | TFORF0849 | addgene full sequence | sequence record 389705 | Addgene NGS Result
TTAATGTAGTCTTATGCAATACTCTTGTAGTCTTGCAACATGGTAACGATGAGTTAGCAACATGCCTTAC
AAGGAGAGAAAAAGCACCGTGCATGCCGATTGGTGGAAGTAAGGTGGTACGATCGTGCCTTATTAGGAAG
GCAACAGACGGGTCTGACATGGATTGGACGAACCACTGAATTGCCGCATTGCAGAGATATTGTATTTAAG
TGCCTAGCTCGATACATAAACGGGTCTCTCTGGTTAGACCAGATCTGAGCCTGGGAGCTCTCTGGCTAAC
TAGGGAACCCACTGCTTAAGCCTCAATAAAGCTTGCCTTGAGTGCTTCAAGTAGTGTGTGCCCGTCTGTT
GTGTGACTCTGGTAACTAGAGATCCCTCAGACCCTTTTAGTCAGTGTGGAAAATCTCTAGCAGTGGCGCC
CGAACAGGGACTTGAAAGCGAAAGGGAAACCAGAGGAGCTCTCTCGACGCAGGACTCGGCTTGCTGAAGC
GCGCACGGCAAGAGGCGAGGGGCGGCGACTGGTGAGTACGCCAAAAATTTTGACTAGCGGAGGCTAGAAG
GAGAGAGATGGGTGCGAGAGCGTCAGTATTAAGCGGGGGAGAATTAGATCGCGATGGGAAAAAATTCGGT
TAAGGCCAGGGGGAAAGAAAAAATATAAATTAAAACATATAGTATGGGCAAGCAGGGAGCTAGAACGATT
CGCAGTTAATCCTGGCCTGTTAGAAACATCAGAAGGCTGTAGACAAATACTGGGACAGCTACAACCATCC
CTTCAGACAGGATCAGAAGAACTTAGATCATTATATAATACAGTAGCAACCCTCTATTGTGTGCATCAAA
GGATAGAGATAAAAGACACCAAGGAAGCTTTAGACAAGATAGAGGAAGAGCAAAACAAAAGTAAGACCAC
CGCACAGCAAGCGGCCGCTGATCTTCAGACCTGGAGGAGGAGATATGAGGGACAATTGGAGAAGTGAATT
ATATAAATATAAAGTAGTAAAAATTGAACCATTAGGAGTAGCACCCACCAAGGCAAAGAGAAGAGTGGTG
CAGAGAGAAAAAAGAGCAGTGGGAATAGGAGCTTTGTTCCTTGGGTTCTTGGGAGCAGCAGGAAGCACTA
TGGGCGCAGCGTCAATGACGCTGACGGTACAGGCCAGACAATTATTGTCTGGTATAGTGCAGCAGCAGAA
CAATTTGCTGAGGGCTATTGAGGCGCAACAGCATCTGTTGCAACTCACAGTCTGGGGCATCAAGCAGCTC
CAGGCAAGAATCCTGGCTGTGGAAAGATACCTAAAGGATCAACAGCTCCTGGGGATTTGGGGTTGCTCTG
GAAAACTCATTTGCACCACTGCTGTGCCTTGGAATGCTAGTTGGAGTAATAAATCTCTGGAACAGATTTG
GAATCACACGACCTGGATGGAGTGGGACAGAGAAATTAACAATTACACAAGCTTAATACACTCCTTAATT
GAAGAATCGCAAAACCAGCAAGAAAAGAATGAACAAGAATTATTGGAATTAGATAAATGGGCAAGTTTGT
GGAATTGGTTTAACATAACAAATTGGCTGTGGTATATAAAATTATTCATAATGATAGTAGGAGGCTTGGT
AGGTTTAAGAATAGTTTTTGCTGTACTTTCTATAGTGAATAGAGTTAGGCAGGGATATTCACCATTATCG
TTTCAGACCCACCTCCCAACCCCGAGGGGACCCATGCATTGCATCTCAATTAGTCAGCAACCAGGTGTGG
AAAGTCCCCAGGCTCCCCAGCAGGCAGAAGTATGCAAAGCATGCGTCTCAATTAGTCAGCAACCATAGTC
CCGCCCCTAACTCCGCCCATCCCGCCCCTAACTCCGCCCAGTTCCGCCCATTCTCCGCCCCATGGCTGAC
TAATTTTTTTTATTTATGCAGAGGCCGAGGCCGCCTCGGCCTCTGAGCTATTCCAGAAGTAGTGAGGAGG
CTTTTTTGGAGGCCTAGGCTTTTGCAAAAAGCTTTCTAGAGGTACCACCGGAGCTTACCATGACCGAGTA
CAAGCCCACGGTGCGCCTCGCCACCCGCGACGACGTCCCCAGGGCCGTACGCACCCTCGCCGCCGCGTTC
GCCGACTACCCCGCCACGCGCCACACCGTCGATCCGGACCGCCACATCGAGCGGGTCACCGAGCTGCAAG
AACTCTTCCTCACGCGCGTCGGGCTCGACATCGGCAAGGTGTGGGTCGCGGACGACGGCGCCGCCGTGGC
GGTCTGGACCACGCCGGAGAGCGTCGAAGCGGGGGCGGTGTTCGCCGAGATCGGCCCGCGCATGGCCGAG
TTGAGCGGTTCCCGGCTGGCCGCGCAGCAACAGATGGAAGGCCTCCTGGCGCCGCACCGGCCCAAGGAGC
CCGCGTGGTTCCTGGCCACCGTCGGCGTCTCGCCCGACCACCAGGGCAAGGGTCTGGGCAGCGCCGTCGT
GCTCCCCGGAGTGGAGGCGGCCGAGCGCGCCGGGGTGCCCGCCTTCCTGGAGACCTCCGCGCCCCGCAAC
CTCCCCTTCTACGAGCGGCTCGGCTTCACCGTCACCGCCGACGTCGAGGTGCCCGAAGGACCGCGCACCT
GGTGCATGACCCGCAAGCCCGGTGCCAGTTAACGAATTCTAGATCTTGAGACAAATGGCAGTATTCATCC
ACAATTTTAAAAGAAAAGGGGGGATTGGGGGGTACAGTGCAGGGGAAAGAATAGTAGACATAATAGCAAC
AGACATACAAACTAAAGAATTACAAAAACAAATTACAAAAATTCAAAATTTTCGGGTTTATTACAGGGAC
AGCAGAGATCCACTTTGGCGCCGGCTCGAGGCCTGCAGGTGCAAAGATGGATAAAGTTTTAAACAGAGAG
GAATCTTTGCAGCTAATGGACCTTCTAGGTCTTGAAAGGAGTGGGAATTGGCTCCGGTGCCCGTCAGTGG
GCAGAGCGCACATCGCCCACAGTCCCCGAGAAGTTGGGGGGAGGGGTCGGCAATTGAACCGGTGCCTAGA
GAAGGTGGCGCGGGGTAAACTGGGAAAGTGATGTCGTGTACTGGCTCCGCCTTTTTCCCGAGGGTGGGGG
AGAACCGTATATAAGTGCAGTAGTCGCCGTGAACGTTCTTTTTCGCAACGGGTTTGCCGCCAGAACACAG
GTAAGTGCCGTGTGTGGTTCCCGCGGGCCTGGCCTCTTTACGGGTTATGGCCCTTGCGTGCCTTGAATTA
CTTCCACCTGGCTGCAGTACGTGATTCTTGATCCCGAGCTTCGGGTTGGAAGTGGGTGGGAGAGTTCGAG
GCCTTGCGCTTAAGGAGCCCCTTCGCCTCGTGCTTGAGTTGAGGCCTGGCCTGGGCGCTGGGGCCGCCGC
GTGCGAATCTGGTGGCACCTTCGCGCCTGTCTCGCTGCTTTCGATAAGTCTCTAGCCATTTAAAATTTTT
GATGACCTGCTGCGACGCTTTTTTTCTGGCAAGATAGTCTTGTAAATGCGGGCCAAGATCTGCACACTGG
TATTTCGGTTTTTGGGGCCGCGGGCGGCGACGGGGCCCGTGCGTCCCAGCGCACATGTTCGGCGAGGCGG
GGCCTGCGAGCGCGGCCACCGAGAATCGGACGGGGGTAGTCTCAAGCTGGCCGGCCTGCTCTGGTGCCTG
GCCTCGCGCCGCCGTGTATCGCCCCGCCCTGGGCGGCAAGGCTGGCCCGGTCGGCACCAGTTGCGTGAGC
GGAAAGATGGCCGCTTCCCGGCCCTGCTGCAGGGAGCTCAAAATGGAGGACGCGGCGCTCGGGAGAGCGG
GCGGGTGAGTCACCCACACAAAGGAAAAGGGCCTTTCCGTCCTCAGCCGTCGCTTCATGTGACTCCACGG
AGTACCGGGCGCCGTCCAGGCACCTCGATTAGTTCTCGAGCTTTTGGAGTACGTCGTCTTTAGGTTGGGG
GGAGGGGTTTTATGCGATGGAGTTTCCCCACACTGAGTGGGTGGAGACTGAAGTTAGGCCAGCTTGGCAC
TTGATGTAATTCTCCTTGGAATTTGCCCTTTTTGAGTTTGGATCTTGGTTCATTCTCAAGCCTCAGACAG
TGGTTCAAAGTTTTTTTCTTCCATTTCAGGTGTCGTGAGGCTAGCACCGCCACCATGAATGGCCCATGTC
AAAGTCTTAGGAAAGCGGAGGGGCTTTTGGAGGGTTGCACTTCGGCCGTCACCGTCTTCAGGAAACTCCC
TTTGGATTCCAAGGCTCAAAGTCAGAAAATGAGATACAAGACATCCTTGGTGATGAGGAAACGATTACGG
CTTTACCGAAACACTCTTAAAGAGTCAAGTAGCAGCTCTGGACACCATGGCCCCCAGCTCACCGCCGCCT
CCAGCCCCTCGGTGTTCCCGGGCCTCCACGAGGAGCCTCCCCAGGCCTCCCCCAGCCGTCCTTTGAATGG
ACTCCTGCGTCTGGGGCTCCCTGGAGACATGTACGCGCGGCCGGAGCCCTTCCCGCCAGGGCCTGCGGCC
CGCAGCGACGCCCTGGCAGCTGCCGCAGCCCTGCATGGCTACGGGGGCATGAACCTGACGGTGAACCTCG
CTGCGCCCCACGGTCCTGGCGCTTTCTTCCGCTACATGCGCCAGCCCATCAAACAGGAGCTCATCTGCAA
GTGGCTGGCGGCCGACGGCACCGCGACCCCGAGCCTCTGCTCCAAAACTTTCAGCACCATGCACGAGCTG
GTCACGCACGTCACCGTGGAGCACGTCGGCGGCCCGGAACAGGCCAACCACATTTGCTTCTGGGAGGAGT
GTCCGCGCCAGGGAAAGCCCTTCAAAGCCAAATACAAACTTGTAAATCACATCCGCGTGCACACGGGCGA
GAAGCCCTTCCCTTGTCCTTTCCCGGGGTGTGGGAAGGTCTTTGCTAGATCAGAAAATCTCAAAATACAC
AAACGAACTCACACAGGCGAGAAGCCCTTCAGATGCGAGTTCGAGGGCTGCGAGCGGCGCTTCGCCAACA
GCAGCGACCGTAAGAAGCATTCGCACGTGCACACTAGCGACAAGCCATACACGTGCAAGGTGCGGGGCTG
CGACAAGTGCTACACGCACCCCAGCTCGCTGCGTAAGCACATGAAGGTGCACGGGCGCTCGCCGCCGCCC
AGCTCTGGCTACGATTCGGCTACACCGTCTGCCCTCGTGTCGCCCTCGTCGGACTGCGGCCACAAGTCCC
AGGTGGCCTCCTCGGCGGCGGTGGCGGCGCGTACCGCCGACTTGAGCGAATAGTAATGAACTAGTCCGTA
ACTTGAAAGTATTTCGATTTCTTGGCTTTATATATCTTGTGGAAAGGACGACTTAAGTCATGGCTTGCTA
GCTACACGCGTTAAGTCGACAATCAACCTCTGGATTACAAAATTTGTGAAAGATTGACTGGTATTCTTAA
CTATGTTGCTCCTTTTACGCTATGTGGATACGCTGCTTTAATGCCTTTGTATCATGCTATTGCTTCCCGT
ATGGCTTTCATTTTCTCCTCCTTGTATAAATCCTGGTTGCTGTCTCTTTATGAGGAGTTGTGGCCCGTTG
TCAGGCAACGTGGCGTGGTGTGCACTGTGTTTGCTGACGCAACCCCCACTGGTTGGGGCATTGCCACCAC
CTGTCAGCTCCTTTCCGGGACTTTCGCTTTCCCCCTCCCTATTGCCACGGCGGAACTCATCGCCGCCTGC
CTTGCCCGCTGCTGGACAGGGGCTCGGCTGTTGGGCACTGACAATTCCGTGGTGTTGTCGGGGAAATCAT
CGTCCTTTCCTTGGCTGCTCGCCTGTGTTGCCACCTGGATTCTGCGCGGGACGTCCTTCTGCTACGTCCC
TTCGGCCCTCAATCCAGCGGACCTTCCTTCCCGCGGCCTGCTGCCGGCTCTGCGGCCTCTTCCGCGTCTT
CGCCTTCGCCCTCAGACGAGTCGGATCTCCCTTTGGGCCGCCTCCCCGCGTCGACTTTAAGACCAATGAC
TTACAAGGCAGCTGTAGATCTTAGCCACTTTTTAAAAGAAAAGGGGGGACTGGAAGGGCTAATTCACTCC
CAACGAAGACAAGATCTGCTTTTTGCTTGTACTGGGTCTCTCTGGTTAGACCAGATCTGAGCCTGGGAGC
TCTCTGGCTAACTAGGGAACCCACTGCTTAAGCCTCAATAAAGCTTGCCTTGAGTGCTTCAAGTAGTGTG
TGCCCGTCTGTTGTGTGACTCTGGTAACTAGAGATCCCTCAGACCCTTTTAGTCAGTGTGGAAAATCTCT
AGCAGTACGTATAGTAGTTCATGTCATCTTATTATTCAGTATTTATAACTTGCAAAGAAATGAATATCAG
AGAGTGAGAGGAACTTGTTTATTGCAGCTTATAATGGTTACAAATAAAGCAATAGCATCACAAATTTCAC
AAATAAAGCATTTTTTTCACTGCATTCTAGTTGTGGTTTGTCCAAACTCATCAATGTATCTTATCATGTC
TGGCTCTAGCTATCCCGCCCCTAACTCCGCCCATCCCGCCCCTAACTCCGCCCAGTTCCGCCCATTCTCC
GCCCCATGGCTGACTAATTTTTTTTATTTATGCAGAGGCCGAGGCCGCCTCGGCCTCTGAGCTATTCCAG
AAGTAGTGAGGAGGCTTTTTTGGAGGCCTAGGGACGTACCCAATTCGCCCTATAGTGAGTCGTATTACGC
GCGCTCACTGGCCGTCGTTTTACAACGTCGTGACTGGGAAAACCCTGGCGTTACCCAACTTAATCGCCTT
GCAGCACATCCCCCTTTCGCCAGCTGGCGTAATAGCGAAGAGGCCCGCACCGATCGCCCTTCCCAACAGT
TGCGCAGCCTGAATGGCGAATGGG
[124 nt withheld, positions 6815-6938]
C
[91 nt withheld, positions 6940-7030]
A
[49 nt withheld, positions 7032-7080]
CCTTTGACGTTGGAGTCCACGTTCTTT
[37 nt withheld, positions 7108-7144]
ACCCTATCTCGGTCTATTCTTTTGATTTATAAGGGATTTTGCCGATTTCGGCCTATTGGTTAAAAAATGA
GCTGATTTAACAAAAATTTAACGCGAATTTTAACAAAATATTAACGCTTACAATTTAGGTGGCACTTTTC
GGGGAAATGTGCGCGGAACCCCTATTTGTTTATTTTTCTAAATACATTCAAATATGTATCCGCTCATGAG
ACAATAACCCTGATAAATGCTTCAATAATATTGAAAAAGGAAGAGTATGAGTATTCAACATTTCCGTGTC
GCCCTTATTCCCTTTTTTGCGGCATTTTGCCTTCCTGTTTTTGCTCACCCAGAAACGCTGGTGAAAGTAA
AAGATGCTGAAGATCAGTTGGGTGCACGAGTGGGTTACATCGAACTGGATCTCAACAGCGGTAAGATCCT
TGAGAGTTTTCGCCCCGAAGAACGTTTTCCAATGATGAGCACTTTTAAAGTTCTGCTATGTGGCGCGGTA
TTATCCCGTATTGACGCCGGGCAAGAGCAACTCGGTCGCCGCATACACTATTCTCAGAATGACTTGGTTG
AGTACTCACCAGTCACAGAAAAGCATCTTACGGATGGCATGACAGTAAGAGAATTATGCAGTGCTGCCAT
AACCATGAGTGATAACACTGCGGCCAACTTACTTCTGACAACGATCGGAGGACCGAAGGAGCTAACCGCT
TTTTTGCACAACATGGGGGATCATGTAACTCGCCTTGATCGTTGGGAACCGGAGCTGAATGAAGCCATAC
CAAACGACGAGCGTGACACCACGATGCCTGTAGCAATGGCAACAACGTTGCGCAAACTATTAACTGGCGA
ACTACTTACTCTAGCTTCCCGGCAACAATTAATAGACTGGATGGAGGCGGATAAAGTTGCAGGACCACTT
CTGCGCTCGGCCCTTCCGGCTGGCTGGTTTATTGCTGATAAATCTGGAGCCGGTGAGCGTGGGTCTCGCG
GTATCATTGCAGCACTGGGGCCAGATGGTAAGCCCTCCCGTATCGTAGTTATCTACACGACGGGGAGTCA
GGCAACTATGGATGAACGAAATAGACAGATCGCTGAGATAGGTGCCTCACTGATTAAGCATTGGTAACTG
TCAGACCAAGTTTACTCATATATACTTTAGATTGATTTAAAACTTCATTTTTAATTTAAAAGGATCTAGG
TGAAGATCCTTTTTGATAATCTCATGACCAAAATCCCTTAACGTGAGTTTTCGTTCCACTGAGCGTCAGA
CCCCGTAGAAAAGATCAAAGGATCTTCTTGAGATCCTTTTTTTCTGCGCGTAATCTGCTGCTTGCAAACA
AAAAAACCACCGCTACCAGCGGTGGTTTGTTTGCCGGATCAAGAGCTACCAACTCTTTTTCCGAAGGTAA
CTGGCTTCAGCAGAGCGCAGATACCAAATACTGTTCTTCTAGTGTAGCCGTAGTTAGGCCACCACTTCAA
GAACTCTGTAGCACCGCCTACATACCTCGCTCTGCTAATCCTGTTACCAGTGGCTGCTGCCAGTGGCGAT
AAGTCGTGTCTTACCGGGTTGGACTCAAGACGATAGTTACCGGATAAGGCGCAGCGGTCGGGCTGAACGG
GGGGTTCGTGCACACAGCCCAGCTTGGAGCGAACGACCTACACCGAACTGAGATACCTACAGCGTGAGCT
ATGAGAAAGCGCCACGCTTCCCGAAGGGAGAAAGGCGGACAGGTATCCGGTAAGCGGCAGGGTCGGAACA
GGAGAGCGCACGAGGGAGCTTCCAGGGGGAAACGCCTGGTATCTTTATAGTCCTGTCGGGTTTCGCCACC
TCTGACTTGAGCGTCGATTTTTGTGATGCTCGTCAGGGGGGCGGAGCCTATGGAAAAACGCCAGCAACGC
GGCCTTTTTACGGTTCCTGGCCTTTTGCTGGCCTTTTGCTCACATGTTCTTTCCTGCGTTATCCCCTGAT
TCTGTGGATAACCGTATTACCGCCTTTGAGTGAGCTGATACCGCTCGCCGCAGCCGAACGACCGAGCGCA
GCGAGTCAGTGAGCGAGGAAGCGGAAGAGCGCCCAATACGCAAACCGCCTCTCCCCGCGCGTTGGCCGAT
TCATTAATGCAGCTGGCACGACAGGTTTCCCGACTGGAAAGCGGGCAGTGAGCGCAACGCAATTAATGTG
AGTTAGCTCACTCATTAGGCACCCCAGGCTTTACACTTTATGCTTCCGGCTCGTATGTTGTGTGGAATTG
TGAGCGGATAACAATTTCACACAGGAAACAGCTATGACCATGATTACGCCAAGCGCGCAATTAACCCTCA
CTAAAGGGAACAAAAGCTGGAGCTGCAAGC
Features (pLannotate 1.2.2; 31 found; start..end, strand, type, name):
      5..231     +  promoter       RSV promoter: Rous sarcoma virus enhancer/promoter
    232..412     +  LTR            5' LTR (truncated): truncated 5' long terminal repeat (LTR) from HIV-1
    459..584     +  misc_feature   HIV-1 Ψ: packaging signal of human immunodeficiency virus type 1
    568..931     +  CDS            HIV-1 gag (fragment): gag protein from human immunodeficiency virus 1; gag
   1077..1310    +  misc_feature   RRE: The Rev response element (RRE) of HIV-1 allows for Rev-dependent mRNA export from the nucleus to the cytoplasm.
   1687..1713    +  CDS            Rev (fragment): human immunodeficiency virus 1 (HIV-1) Rev protein; rev; enhances nuclear export of unspliced and incompletely spliced viral mRNAs
   1720..1743    +  promoter       SV40 promoter (fragment): SV40 early promoter
   1744..1815    +  promoter       SV40 promoter (fragment): SV40 enhancer and early promoter
   1839..1974    +  rep_origin     SV40 ori: SV40 origin of replication
   2020..2616    +  CDS            PuroR (fragment): puromycin N-acetyltransferase; pac from Streptomyces; confers resistance to puromycin
   2665..2782    +  misc_feature   cPPT/CTS: central polypurine tract and central termination sequence of HIV-1
   2847..2913    +  CDS            small t antigen (fragment): SV40 (simian virus 40) small t antigen
   2920..4098    +  promoter       EF-1α promoter: strong constitutive promoter for human elongation factor EF-1α
   4229..5230    +  CDS            ZIC4: ZIC4_HUMAN - Experimental evidence at transcript level: Swiss-Prot protein existence level 2. Binds to DNA. From Homo sapiens (Human).
   5246..5299    +  promoter       U6 promoter (fragment): RNA polymerase III promoter for human U6 snRNA
   5341..5929    +  misc_feature   WPRE: woodchuck hepatitis virus posttranscriptional regulatory element
   5980..5999    +  misc_feature   cPPT/CTS (fragment): central polypurine tract and central termination sequence of HIV-1
   6001..6234    +  LTR            3' LTR (ΔU3): self-inactivating 3' long terminal repeat (LTR) from HIV-1
   6312..6433    +  polyA_signal   SV40 poly(A) signal: SV40 polyadenylation signal
   6473..6608    +  rep_origin     SV40 ori: SV40 origin of replication
   6629..6647    -  promoter       T7 promoter: promoter for bacteriophage T7 RNA polymerase
   6655..6810    +  CDS            lacZα (fragment): LacZα fragment of β-galactosidase; lacZ fragment
   6815..7243    +  rep_origin     f1 ori (sequence partly withheld): f1 bacteriophage origin of replication; arrow indicates direction of (+) strand synthesis
   7296..7400    +  promoter       AmpR promoter: bla
   7401..8261    +  CDS            AmpR: β-lactamase; bla; confers resistance to ampicillin, carbenicillin, and related antibiotics
   8432..9020    +  rep_origin     ori: high-copy-number ColE1/pMB1/pBR322/pUC origin of replication
   9203..9295    +  CDS            lacI (fragment): lac repressor; lacI; The lac repressor binds to the lac operator to inhibit transcription in E. coli. This inhibition can be relieved by adding lactose or isopropyl-β-D-thiogalactopyranoside (IPTG).
   9308..9329    +  protein_bind   CAP binding site: CAP binding activates transcription in the presence of cAMP. E. coli catabolite activator protein
   9344..9374    +  promoter       lac promoter: promoter for the E. coli lac operon
   9382..9398    +  protein_bind   lac operator: The lac repressor binds to the lac operator to inhibit transcription in E. coli. This inhibition can be relieved by adding lactose or isopropyl-β-D-thiogalactopyranoside (IPTG). lac repressor encoded by lacI
   9443..9461    +  promoter       T3 promoter: promoter for bacteriophage T3 RNA polymerase
