[The description below was written by a language model from this plasmid's Addgene catalogue record and pLannotate feature annotations shown in this document.]
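Description:
TFORF0849 is a lentiviral mammalian expression plasmid built on the pLX_TRC317 backbone and carrying the human transcription factor ZIC4, a zinc-finger DNA-binding protein, as a synthesized open reading frame. It belongs to a barcoded transcription factor ORF collection in which each construct bears a unique 24-bp barcode, so that the overexpressed factor can be identified by sequencing in pooled screens. The barcode is not annotated in the feature table. In bacteria the plasmid is maintained through a high-copy ColE1/pUC-type origin and selected with ampicillin via the β-lactamase gene. An f1 origin and remnants of a lac/T7/T3 cloning region are also present. The depositor warns that the plasmid can recombine, as is common for LTR-containing vectors.

The viral genome has a third-generation layout. An RSV promoter fused to a truncated HIV-1 5' LTR drives genomic RNA production in packaging cells. It is followed by the Ψ packaging signal with a gag fragment, the Rev response element for nuclear export, a cPPT/CTS that aids nuclear import, and a self-inactivating ΔU3 3' LTR with a downstream SV40 polyadenylation signal. Two expression units sit between the LTRs. An SV40 early promoter drives puromycin N-acetyltransferase, allowing selection of transduced cells. The strong constitutive EF-1α promoter drives ZIC4, with a WPRE downstream to enhance transcript stability and expression. The annotated ZIC4 coding match is somewhat shorter than the 1,220 bp catalogued insert, which probably includes flanking sequence and the barcode. The short U6, small t antigen and Rev hits appear to be fragmentary matches rather than functional elements. The construct is intended for stable ZIC4 overexpression, individually or in pooled screens of directed cell differentiation.
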