Addgene plasmid #141733: TFORF0849
Purpose: Lentiviral vector for overexpressing transcription factor ORFs with unique 24-bp barcodes. Barcodes facilitate identification of transcription factors in pooled screens.
Depositing lab: Feng Zhang. Depositing organization: Broad Institute. Publication: A transcription factor atlas of directed differentiation. Joung J, Ma S, Tay T, Geiger-Schuller KR, Kirchgatterer PC, Verdine VK, Guo B, Arias-Garcia MA, Allen WE, Singh A, Kuksenko O, Abudayyeh OO, Gootenberg JS, Fu Z, Macrae RK, Buenrostro JD, Regev A, Zhang F. Cell. 2023 Jan 5;186(1):209-229.e26. doi: 10.1016/j.cell.2022.11.026. PubMed 36608654.
Backbone
  Vector backbone: pLX_TRC317
  Backbone manufacturer: Broad Institute Genetic Perturbation Platform
  Backbone size w/o insert (bp): 8264
  Vector type: Mammalian Expression, Lentiviral
  Selectable markers: Puromycin
Growth in bacteria
  Bacterial resistance: Ampicillin, 100 μg/mL
  Growth temperature: 37°C
  Growth strain: NEB Stable
  Copy number: High Copy
Gene/Insert
  Gene/Insert name: ZIC4
  Species: H. sapiens (human)
  Insert size (bp): 1220
  Entrez Gene: ZIC4 (a.k.a. FLJ42609, FLJ45833)
  Promoter: EF1a
  Cloning method: Unknown
  Sequencing primers: 5′ GGGTGGAGACTGAAGTTAGGCCAG; 3′ CACATAGCGTAAAAGGAGCAACATAG
Terms and licenses: Academic/Nonprofit Terms; Industry Terms: Not Available to Industry
Depositor comments: NM_001168379,ENST00000425731 . The transcription factor ORF portion of this plasmid was synthesized by Genewiz. Please test multiple small colonies in case of plasmid recombination. To make this collection available in a timely manner, a portion of this collection was not fully sequenced by Addgene. If an Addgene verified full plasmid sequence is not available, please contact us prior to placing an order to request the full sequence.
How to cite: TFORF0849 was a gift from Feng Zhang (Addgene plasmid # 141733 ; http://n2t.net/addgene:141733 ; RRID:Addgene_141733)
