>Addgene plasmid #141733 | TFORF0849 | depositor partial sequence | sequence record 277336 | Insert
ACCGCCACCATGAATGGCCCATGTCAAAGTCTTAGGAAAGCGGAGGGGCTTTTGGAGGGTTGCACTTCGG
CCGTCACCGTCTTCAGGAAACTCCCTTTGGATTCCAAGGCTCAAAGTCAGAAAATGAGATACAAGACATC
CTTGGTGATGAGGAAACGATTACGGCTTTACCGAAACACTCTTAAAGAGTCAAGTAGCAGCTCTGGACAC
CATGGCCCCCAGCTCACCGCCGCCTCCAGCCCCTCGGTGTTCCCGGGCCTCCACGAGGAGCCTCCCCAGG
CCTCCCCCAGCCGTCCTTTGAATGGACTCCTGCGTCTGGGGCTCCCTGGAGACATGTACGCGCGGCCGGA
GCCCTTCCCGCCAGGGCCTGCGGCCCGCAGCGACGCCCTGGCAGCTGCCGCAGCCCTGCATGGCTACGGG
GGCATGAACCTGACGGTGAACCTCGCTGCGCCCCACGGTCCTGGCGCTTTCTTCCGCTACATGCGCCAGC
CCATCAAACAGGAGCTCATCTGCAAGTGGCTGGCGGCCGACGGCACCGCGACCCCGAGCCTCTGCTCCAA
AACTTTCAGCACCATGCACGAGCTGGTCACGCACGTCACCGTGGAGCACGTCGGCGGCCCGGAACAGGCC
AACCACATTTGCTTCTGGGAGGAGTGTCCGCGCCAGGGAAAGCCCTTCAAAGCCAAATACAAACTTGTAA
ATCACATCCGCGTGCACACGGGCGAGAAGCCCTTCCCTTGTCCTTTCCCGGGGTGTGGGAAGGTCTTTGC
TAGATCAGAAAATCTCAAAATACACAAACGAACTCACACAGGCGAGAAGCCCTTCAGATGCGAGTTCGAG
GGCTGCGAGCGGCGCTTCGCCAACAGCAGCGACCGTAAGAAGCATTCGCACGTGCACACTAGCGACAAGC
CATACACGTGCAAGGTGCGGGGCTGCGACAAGTGCTACACGCACCCCAGCTCGCTGCGTAAGCACATGAA
GGTGCACGGGCGCTCGCCGCCGCCCAGCTCTGGCTACGATTCGGCTACACCGTCTGCCCTCGTGTCGCCC
TCGTCGGACTGCGGCCACAAGTCCCAGGTGGCCTCCTCGGCGGCGGTGGCGGCGCGTACCGCCGACTTGA
GCGAATAGTAATGAACTAGTCCGTAACTTGAAAGTATTTCGATTTCTTGGCTTTATATATCTTGTGGAAA
GGACGACTTAAGTCATGGCTTGCTAGCTAC
