>Addgene plasmid #141733 | TFORF0849 | depositor partial sequence | sequence record 277337 | Barcode
CTTAAGTCATGGCTTGCTAGCTAC
